>Addgene plasmid #147100 | pAc5.1B-EGFP-DmCup-4Ala-mut_O | depositor full sequence | sequence record 289547 | Full Sequence
CTTCAAGGAATTAATTCTATATTCTAAAAACACAAATGATACTTCTAAAAAAAATCATGAATGGCATCAA
CTCTGAATCAAATCTTTGCAGATGCACCTACTTCTCATTTCCACTGTCACATCATTTTTCCAGATCTCGC
TGCCTGTTATGTGGCCCACAAACCAAGACACGTTTTATGGCCATTAAAGCTGGCTGATCGTCGCCAAACA
CCAAATACATATCAATATGTACATTCGAGAAAGAAGCGATCAAAGAAGCGTCTTCGGGCGAGTAGGAGAA
TGCGGAGGAGAAGGAGAACGAGCTGATCTAGTATCTCTCCACAATCCAATGCCAACTGACCAACTGGCCA
TATTCGGAGCAATTTGAAGCCAATTTCCATCGCCTGGCGATCGCTCCATTCTTGGCTATATGTTTTTCAC
CGTTCCCGGGGCCATTTTCAAAGACTCGTCGGTAAGATAAGATTGTGTCACTCGCTGTCTCTCTTCATTT
GTCGAAGAATGCTGAGGAATTTCGCGATGACGTCGGCGAGTATTTTGAAGAATGAGAATAATTTGTATTT
ATACGAAAATCAGTTAGTGGAATTTTCTACAAAAACATGTTATCTATAGATAATTTTGTTGCAAAATATG
TTGACTATGACAAAGATTGTATGTATATACCTTTAATGTATTCTCATTTTCTTATGTATTTATAATGGCA
ATGATGATACTGATGATATTTTAAGATGATGCCAGACCACAGGCTGATTTCTGCGTCTTTTGCCGAACGC
AGTGCATGTGCGGTTGTTGTTTTTTGGAATAGTTTCAATTTTCGGACTGTCCGCTTTGATTTCAGTTTCT
TGGCTTATTCAAAAAGCAAAGTAAAGCCAAAAAAGCGAGATGGCAATACCAAATGCGGCAAAACGGTAGT
GGAAGGAAAGGGGTGCGGGGCAGCGGAAGGAAGGGTGGGGCGGGGCGTGGCGGGGTCTGTGGCTGGGCGC
GACGTCACCGACGTTGGAGCCACTCCTTTGACCATGTGTGCGTGTGTGTATTATTCGTGTCTCGCCACTC
GCCGGTTGTTTTTTTCTTTTTATCTCGCTCTCTCTAGCGCCATCTCGTACGCATGCTCAACGCACCGCAT
GTTGCCGTGTCCTTTATGCGTCATTTTGGCTCGAAATAGGCAATTATTTAAACAAAGATTAGTCAACGAA
AACGCTAAAATAAATAAGTCTACAATATGGTTACTTATTGCCATGTGTGTGCAGCCAACGATAGCAACAA
AAGCAACAACACAGTGGCTTTCCCTCTTTCACTTTTTGTTTGCAAGCGCGTGCGAGCAAGACGGCACGAC
CGGCAAACGCAATTACGCTGACAAAGAGCAGACGAAGTTTTGGCCGAAAAACATCAAGGCGCCTGATACG
AATGCATTTGCAATAACAATTGCGATATTTAATATTGTTTATGAAGCTGTTTGACTTCAAAACACACAAA
AAAAAAAATAAAACAAATTATTTGAAAGAGAATTAGGAATCGGACAGCTTATCGTTACGGGCTAACAGCA
CACCGAGACGAAATAGCTTACCTGACGTCACAGCCTCTGGAAGAACTGCCGCCAAGCAGAGAGAGAGAGA
AAAAGAGGGAGAGCAGCTTAGACCGCATGTGCTTGTGTGTGAGGCGTCTCTCTCTTCGTCTCCTGTTTGC
GCAAACGCATAGACTGCACTGAGAAAATCGATTACCTATTTTTTATGAATGAATATTTGCACTATTACTA
TTCAAAACTATTAAGATAGCAATCACATTCAATAGCCAAATACTATACCACCTGAGCGATGCAACGAAAT
GATCAATTTGAGCAAAAATGCTGCATATTTAGGACGGCATCATTATAGAAATGCTTCTTGCTGTGTACTT
TTCTCTCGTCTGGCAGCTGTTTCGCCGTTATTGTTAAAACCGGCTTAAGTTAGGTGTGTTTTCTACGACT
AGTGATGCCCCTACTAGAAGATGTGTGTTGCACAAATGTCCCTGAATAACCAATTTGAAGTGCAGATAGC
AGTAAACGTAAGCTAATATGAATATTATTTAACTGTAATGTTTTAATATCGCTGGACATTACTAATAAAC
CCACTATAAACACATGTACATATGTATGTTTTGGCATACAATGAGTAGTTGGGGAAAAAATGTGTAAAAG
CACCGTGACCATCACAGCATAAAGATAACCAGCTGAAGTATCGAATATGAGTAACCCCCAAATTGAATCA
CATGCCGCAACTGATAGGACCCATGGAAGTACACTCTTCATGGCGATATACAAGACACACACAAGCACGA
ACACCCAGTTGCGGAGGAAATTCTCCGTAAATGAAAACCCAATCGGCGAACAATTCATACCCATATATGG
TAAAAGTTTTGAACGCGACTTGAGAGCGGAGAGCATTGCGGCTGATAAGGTTTTAGCGCTAAGCGGGCTT
TATAAAACGGGCTGCGGGACCAGTTTTCATATCACTACCGTTTGAGTTCTTGTGCTGTGTGGATACTCCT
CCCGACACAAAGCCGCTCCATCAGCCAGCAGTCGTCTAATCCAGAGACCCCGGATCGGGGTACCAACATG
GTGAGCAAGGGCGAGGAGCTGTTCACCGGGGTGGTGCCCATCCTGGTCGAGCTGGACGGCGACGTAAACG
GCCACAAGTTCAGCGTGTCCGGCGAGGGCGAGGGCGATGCCACCTACGGCAAGCTGACCCTGAAGTTCAT
CTGCACCACCGGCAAGCTGCCCGTGCCCTGGCCCACCCTCGTGACCACCCTGACCTACGGCGTGCAGTGC
TTCAGCCGCTACCCCGACCACATGAAGCAGCACGACTTCTTCAAGTCCGCCATGCCCGAAGGCTACGTCC
AGGAGCGCACCATCTTCTTCAAGGACGACGGCAACTACAAGACCCGCGCCGAGGTGAAGTTCGAGGGCGA
CACCCTGGTGAACCGCATCGAGCTGAAGGGCATCGACTTCAAGGAGGACGGCAACATCCTGGGGCACAAG
CTGGAGTACAACTACAACAGCCACAACGTCTATATCATGGCCGACAAGCAGAAGAACGGCATCAAGGTGA
ACTTCAAGATCCGCCACAACATCGAGGACGGCAGCGTGCAGCTCGCCGACCACTACCAGCAGAACACCCC
CATCGGCGACGGCCCCGTGCTGCTGCCCGACAACCACTACCTGAGCACCCAGTCCGCCCTGAGCAAAGAC
CCCAACGAGAAGCGCGATCACATGGTCCTGCTGGAGTTCGTGACCGCCGCCGGGATCACTCTCGGCATGG
ACGAGCTGTACAAGCCAAGCTTGAATTCTGCAGATATCATGGACCCTATGAAAGAGGAGGCGATCGAATT
GAATGGCCATGCTATGCAAATGGCCGAAGCTGAGCAAGAAAATGGCGCTGGCGCCCTGAAAATTGCCACC
AATGCGGGTGCAACCGATCGTCCAGCGCATCAGCAGCTTCCGCTGCCAGTCGAAGATCAGCAGGATGAGG
TGCTGACCCCCGCTGAGAAGGGCAAGTTCGAGTACCCGCCCCCTCCACCGCCACCAACTCCAGTCCAGGC
TCCGCTAGCCACCAAGGCCACCGCTCTGAATGCCAGTCAAGAGCATGACGACGACGAGGCCAACTCCGAG
AAGTGGGAGGATCCGTGCGCTCCGCCCCCGCCTCCTCCGCTGCCGACTAGCGCTTTCCTGGCCACCGGAC
TGGGCTACCTCAAGCTGCCCGCCTTCAAGCTGAAGGACGCACTGGAGAAGGCCATCACCAAGTTGGAGGC
CAACAAGCGGACGCTAAAGGCCAGCCCTGAGTCTTCTCGTTCCATCAAAAACAAGAATGTGGTGGCCCTG
GAGATGTTACCCAGGCGCTCAAACCCAGAAACGATCGGCGATGGATCCATGTTGGCATCCACATCCACGG
CTGTTATGCTGCAGACCAAAAAGCCCGCCGTTATTGTGGAGATGGAGAGGCGTTGTAAGATCATCAATTT
ACTGGCCAAACAGAATCAAATCCTCGAATCCATTTCGGGGGAGGCCATTCCGATGCATGGACCCTCGAAG
CATCTGCACGAGGACGAGGGTCTGACCCTGCAAGTTCTCTCGGCCCGAGCATCCACACCGTACACACAGC
CCTCCAGCATGTTGTCCTGCACGGCCGTTAGTTGTGACCTGGAGCACGATTCGCCGCGGAAGCAAGTGGC
CAGCAAGGAGGCCGTGCCGGAGCAGCAGTCTAGTCAGGTGCAGCAAAAGCGTCCACCCAGCACAGGCATT
CACAAGCCAGGAAGTCTGCGAGCACCCAAGGCTGTTCGTCCTACTACTGCTCCGGTGGTCAGCAGCAAGC
CGGTCAAGAGCGCTACCCGCTCCCGCGCGATGGACATTCGCAACGGGATGTTCAATGCCCTGATGCACAG
GTCCAAGGAGAGCTTTGTGATGCCTCGCATCGCCACCTGCGACGACATTGAGGCGGAGGGAAGGGCTCGC
CGCATGAATATTTGGCGCACCTCGGACGGCACAAGATTCCGGACCCGCTCCACCACAGCTAACTTAAACA
TGAACAACAACAACAACAATGAGTGCATGCCTGCCTTCTTCAAAAACAAAAATAAGCCGAACCTAATCAG
TGACGAGTCCATCATCCAGAGCCAACCGCCCCAGCCGCAAACGGAGTTCCAAGATCCGGCCATTGTTAAC
CAAAGACGCATTGGCAGCGGTCGCTTAAACCATTCCAAGTGGGGTTACAACGACGAAGACTACCACTCGT
ACCACAATGGCAAGTCGCAGCATATGGAGGAGGTCAACTCGAAGAACAGCAAAAACATGACGGTGCTGCA
GTTCTTCGACAACGGCGAGATCAGCAGTCAGCCTCAAAGACGGCCGAACACTCCTGTGATGGGGATGTCT
ATCAATCGATCCGAGAACGACACCCTGCACTCGAACGAGTCCAGTGAAGATTTGAGTCGCGCCAACGAGA
ACTATGTAAAGCGCGTAATGTCTGGATTCCTGGTTGTATCGAAGCCCAAGTCACGAGATGTCGAGGATAG
ACATCACCGGCGGTACAGGAACCAGAACGAGGAGCCTGAGTGGTTTAGCTGTGGACCCACGTCTAGACTG
GACACTATAGAGTTGTGTGGGTTCGATGAGGACGAGGAGAAAATGCTAAAGGAGGGCAACAAAAACCACG
GATTAGGCGAAACAGAGCGAGAAACGTCAAAACAAAAGATGGACCATAAGTACAAATGGACGCATGCGGA
GCCGATGGGTCGAAGCAAATACATGCCCAAACACGACACTAACAATAATCATAACGTGGAGAACATGAAT
AATGTTATGGCTACCGAGCATCAGCAACAAAAGGAAGAGAAACGCCCAGGCAGTGGCCGTTCGTTTCAGT
TTGATAAGTTCAATCAAAGCCAACAGAATTACGAGAGTAGCAGTTATGTTAATCACCAACAGCCGCCGCA
AACGCAGCCTCAGCAAATGCAGCAGCAATCGAACACAAACACGAACAACTCTAAATTCATGTCATTCTTT
GCCAATGAGGGGAACTCCTCGTCTTCTTCGCTGAACGAGTTTTTCAAGCAGGCCATTAACCAGGGTCATG
GCAACAATCCGGAGCAGCCCAAATCGTTGGGCCACATCGGACAGATGCCTTCGGTGGATCAGCTGGAGGC
CAAATGGCGTCGAAACTCACTGAACAATGTTGGCGAGACTGCCAACAAGCAGACTGATAACTTCCAGAAG
CTAATTGGGTCTCTTTCTTCGGCTAAGCCACAGTCACAGGCGGTTGGCTATGATGCCATCTCCAACTTTA
TAATGCAGCAACAGCAGTACCAGCAGCAGCAACAGAAGCAGCACCTCATCATACAGCAGCAGCAGCAACA
GACCGCCTTTTTGGCGAGCCTGCAGCTGAAGGCGATCCTCGGCCGGGCCGACACCCAATTGCTACTGCTC
CGTCTGACTAAAGGGGAAATATCCAAGCACGGATTGCTGGTGCAGTTGGCCAACCCACGCTTGACGGACA
TGGATCGCGAGGCCATCACTGCTGTATTGCAGTTCACCAACACCCAGCAGCAGCAGCAGCAGCACAAGCA
GCAGCTGGACATGCTCTCAAGCACGGTCATCGCCAGCCAGTTGCAGAATCTCCACAACTTGGCCATTGTC
CAGCAGACTCTTGCAGCCAGGCAGCAGCCGCAGCATAATCCACAGACGCAGGCGCCGCACCAACTGTCGC
AGGAGGACTTGCAAGCGCATGCCAATGTGATAATGCGAAACGCCGTAATGAAGCGAAAAATTGAGGAGCA
GACCTCGAAGCTTATCAATGGCGGTGCCAAGCATCAGGCACAGCAGCAATATCTAAACCGTGGCCAGCAA
CGCCAGGCTCGACCAGATGCCAACTCGAATGCCTTGCTCCATGCCTTGATCTCTGGCGGTGGCAATAACC
ACGCCTCTGGTTATCCTATGAAAGGACAGCCGCAGCAGCATCATTCCAATTTGAGATTCGGTGATAACCA
AAACTTCCAATCTTTTGAGTCCAACCAGCCGCACTTCGCCACGCAGTACAAGCAGCAATACCAACAGTCT
CAGCAGCAACATCCCCATCAGCAGCCCCAACAGCTGAATTCGCTTCATCAGAACAACGCTGGAGCTGTCA
ATAGCTTCAATAAGGCCCAAATGCAAGCTCAATCAGCTATTTCCATGCTGCCCAACAGCGGGGATGAGTT
TCATTAAGCGGCCGCTCGAGTCTAGAGGGCCCGCGGTTCGAAGGTAAGCCTATCCCTAACCCTCTCCTCG
GTCTCGATTCTACGCGTACCGGTCATCATCACCATCACCATTGAGTTTAAACCCGCTGATCAGCCTCGAC
TGTGCCTTCTAAGGCCTGAGCTCGCTGATCAGCCTCGATCGAGGATCCAGACATGATAAGATACATTGAT
GAGTTTGGACAAACCACAACTAGAATGCAGTGAAAAAAATGCTTTATTTGTGAAATTTGTGATGCTATTG
CTTTATTTGTAACCATTATAAGCTGCAATAAACAAGTTAACAACAACAATTGCATTCATTTTATGTTTCA
GGTTCAGGGGGAGGTGTGGGAGGTTTTTTAAAGCAAGTAAAACCTCTACAAATGTGGTATGGCTGATTAT
GATCAGTCGACCGATGCCCTTGAGAGCCTTCAACCCAGTCAGCTCCTTCCGGTGGGCGCGGGGCATGACT
ATCGTCGCCGCACTTATGACTGTCTTCTTTATCATGCAACTCGTAGGACAGGTGCCGGCAGCGCTCTGGG
TCATTTTCGGCGAGGACCGCTTTCGCTGGAGCGCGACGATGATCGGCCTGTCGCTTGCGGTATTCGGAAT
CTTGCACGCCCTCGCTCAAGCCTTCGTCACTGGTCCCGCCACCAAACGTTTCGGCGAGAAGCAGGCCATT
ATCGCCGGCATGGCGGCCGACGCGCTGGGCTACGTCTTGCTGGCGTTCGCGACGCGAGGCTGGATGGCCT
TCCCCATTATGATTCTTCTCGCTTCCGGCGGCATCGGGATGCCCGCGTTGCAGGCCATGCTGTCCAGGCA
GGTAGATGACGACCATCAGGGACAGCTTCAAGGATCGCTCGCGGCTCTTACCAGCCAGCAAAAGGCCAGG
AACCGTAAAAAGGCCGCGTTGCTGGCGTTTTTCCATAGGCTCCGCCCCCCTGACGAGCATCACAAAAATC
GACGCTCAAGTCAGAGGTGGCGAAACCCGACAGGACTATAAAGATACCAGGCGTTTCCCCCTGGAAGCTC
CCTCGTGCGCTCTCCTGTTCCGACCCTGCCGCTTACCGGATACCTGTCCGCCTTTCTCCCTTCGGGAAGC
GTGGCGCTTTCTCAATGCTCACGCTGTAGGTATCTCAGTTCGGTGTAGGTCGTTCGCTCCAAGCTGGGCT
GTGTGCACGAACCCCCCGTTCAGCCCGACCGCTGCGCCTTATCCGGTAACTATCGTCTTGAGTCCAACCC
GGTAAGACACGACTTATCGCCACTGGCAGCAGCCACTGGTAACAGGATTAGCAGAGCGAGGTATGTAGGC
GGTGCTACAGAGTTCTTGAAGTGGTGGCCTAACTACGGCTACACTAGAAGGACAGTATTTGGTATCTGCG
CTCTGCTGAAGCCAGTTACCTTCGGAAAAAGAGTTGGTAGCTCTTGATCCGGCAAACAAACCACCGCTGG
TAGCGGTGGTTTTTTTGTTTGCAAGCAGCAGATTACGCGCAGAAAAAAAGGATCTCAAGAAGATCCTTTG
ATCTTTTCTACGGGGTCTGACGCTCAGTGGAACGAAAACTCACGTTAAGGGATTTTGGTCATGAGATTAT
CAAAAAGGATCTTCACCTAGATCCTTTTAAATTAAAAATGAAGTTTTAAATCAATCTAAAGTATATATGA
GTAAACTTGGTCTGACAGTTACCAATGCTTAATCAGTGAGGCACCTATCTCAGCGATCTGTCTATTTCGT
TCATCCATAGTTGCCTGACTCCCCGTCGTGTAGATAACTACGATACGGGAGGGCTTACCATCTGGCCCCA
GTGCTGCAATGATACCGCGAGACCCACGCTCACCGGCTCCAGATTTATCAGCAATAAACCAGCCAGCCGG
AAGGGCCGAGCGCAGAAGTGGTCCTGCAACTTTATCCGCCTCCATCCAGTCTATTAATTGTTGCCGGGAA
GCTAGAGTAAGTAGTTCGCCAGTTAATAGTTTGCGCAACGTTGTTGCCATTGCTGCAGGCATCGTGGTGT
CACGCTCGTCGTTTGGTATGGCTTCATTCAGCTCCGGTTCCCAACGATCAAGGCGAGTTACATGATCCCC
CATGTTGTGCAAAAAAGCGGTTAGCTCCTTCGGTCCTCCGATCGTTGTCAGAAGTAAGTTGGCCGCAGTG
TTATCACTCATGGTTATGGCAGCACTGCATAATTCTCTTACTGTCATGCCATCCGTAAGATGCTTTTCTG
TGACTGGTGAGTACTCAACCAAGTCATTCTGAGAATAGTGTATGCGGCGACCGAGTTGCTCTTGCCCGGC
GTCAACACGGGATAATACCGCGCCACATAGCAGAACTTTAAAAGTGCTCATCATTGGAAAACGTTCTTCG
GGGCGAAAACTCTCAAGGATCTTACCGCTGTTGAGATCCAGTTCGATGTAACCCACTCGTGCACCCAACT
GATCTTCAGCATCTTTTACTTTCACCAGCGTTTCTGGGTGAGCAAAAACAGGAAGGCAAAATGCCGCAAA
AAAGGGAATAAGGGCGACACGGAAATGTTGAATACTCATACTCTTCCTTTTTCAATATTATTGAAGCATT
TATCAGGGTTATTGTCTCATGAGCGGATACATATTTGAATGTATTTAGAAAAATAAACAAATAGGGGTTC
CGCGCACATTTCCCCGAAAAGTGCCACCTGACGTCTAAGAAACCATTATTATCATGACATTAACCTATAA
AAATAGGCGTATCACGAGGCCCTTTCGT
Features (pLannotate 1.2.2; 10 found; start..end, strand, type, name):
     56..2568    +  promoter       Ac5 promoter: Drosophila melanogaster actin 5C promoter
   2588..3304    +  CDS            EGFP: EGFP is a basic (constitutively fluorescent) green fluorescent protein published in 1996, derived from Aequorea victoria. It is reported to be a rapidly-maturing weak dimer with moderate acid sensitivity.
   3374..6724    +  CDS            cup: CUP_DROME - Also known as fs(2)cup. Experimental evidence at protein level: Swiss-Prot protein existence level 1. Adapter protein that plays a central role in localization of transcripts in the oocyte and in young embryos (PubMed:9118812). Maintains RNA targets in a repressed state by promoting their deadenylation and protects deadenylated mRNAs from further degradation (PubMed:21937713). Binds to and recruits eIF-4E to the 3'-UTR of some mRNA targets which prevents interaction between eIF4E1 and eIF4G (PubMed:14685270, PubMed:15465908, PubMed:21081899). This may contribute to translational re
   6763..6804    +  CDS            V5 tag: epitope tag from simian virus 5
   6904..7038    -  polyA_signal   SV40 poly(A) signal: SV40 polyadenylation signal
   7061..7145    -  CDS            large T antigen (fragment): large T antigen from SV40 (simian virus 40)
   7146..7616    +  CDS            TcR (fragment): tetracycline efflux protein; tet; confers resistance to tetracycline
   7660..8248    -  rep_origin     ori: high-copy-number ColE1/pMB1/pBR322/pUC origin of replication
   8419..9279    -  CDS            AmpR: β-lactamase; bla; confers resistance to ampicillin, carbenicillin, and related antibiotics
   9280..9384    -  promoter       AmpR promoter: bla
