[The description below was written by a language model from this plasmid's Addgene catalogue record and pLannotate feature annotations shown in this document.]
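Description:
pAc5.1B-EGFP-DmCup-4Ala-mut_O is a 9.5 kb insect expression plasmid for producing a GFP-tagged mutant form of the Drosophila melanogaster protein Cup in fly cells. The catalogue lists the backbone as unknown, although the name and the annotated parts point to a pAc5.1-type vector. It is maintained in E. coli through a ColE1/pUC-type origin and selected with ampicillin via the β-lactamase gene and its native promoter. The record describes it as low copy, even though the origin annotation is of the high-copy class. Short fragments of a tetracycline resistance gene and of SV40 large T antigen are also annotated, and these appear to be non-functional backbone remnants. No marker for selection in insect cells is annotated.

Expression is driven by the constitutive Drosophila actin 5C promoter. This is followed by an EGFP coding sequence and then the cup open reading frame, an arrangement consistent with an N-terminal EGFP fusion. A V5 epitope tag lies downstream of cup, but the record does not say whether it is in frame and translated or cut off by a stop codon. An SV40 polyadenylation signal follows the cassette.

Cup is an adapter protein that binds eIF4E, blocks its interaction with eIF4G, and keeps target mRNAs repressed, in part by promoting their deadenylation. The "4Ala-mut" designation implies four alanine substitutions, but the record does not give their positions. The associated study concerns canonical and non-canonical eIF4E-binding motifs in 4E-BPs, so the construct likely serves as a binding-deficient variant for comparison with wild-type Cup in interaction, localisation or translational repression assays. According to the depositor, the cup sequence follows a reference NCBI entry, and the full plasmid sequence may be theoretical.
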