Addgene plasmid #147100: pAc5.1B-EGFP-DmCup-4Ala-mut_O
Purpose: Insect Expression of DmCup-4Ala-mut
Depositing lab: Elisa Izaurralde. Depositing organization: Max Planck Institute for Developmental Biology. Publication: 4E-BPs require non-canonical 4E-binding motifs and a lateral surface of eIF4E to repress translation. Igreja C, Peter D, Weiler C, Izaurralde E. Nat Commun. 2014 Sep 2;5:4790. doi: 10.1038/ncomms5790. PubMed 25179781.
Backbone
  Vector backbone: Unknown
  Vector type: Insect Expression
Growth in bacteria
  Bacterial resistance: Ampicillin, 100 μg/mL
  Growth temperature: 37°C
  Growth strain: DH5alpha
  Copy number: Low Copy
Gene/Insert
  Gene/Insert name: DmCup-4Ala-mut
  Species: D. melanogaster (fly)
  Entrez Gene: cup (a.k.a. Dmel_CG11181, CG11181, CUP, Cup, DmCup, Dmel\CG11181, fs(1)cup, fs(2)cup, i239)
  Cloning method: Unknown
Terms and licenses: Academic/Nonprofit Terms; Industry Terms: Not Available to Industry
Depositor comments: Sequence according to the sequence given by NCBI: AF004917.1 Plasmids from this collection were made available to the research community and donated after the lab closed. Please note that the sequence provided by the depositing laboratory may be theoretical/predicted or based on Sanger sequencing results. There may be discrepancies between sequencing results obtained by Addgene and the depositor sequence. If an Addgene verified sequence is not available, please contact before placing your order to request that our lab fully sequence the plasmid.
How to cite: pAc5.1B-EGFP-DmCup-4Ala-mut_O was a gift from Elisa Izaurralde (Addgene plasmid # 147100 ; http://n2t.net/addgene:147100 ; RRID:Addgene_147100)
